>Addgene plasmid #72585 | pHis6-hDF | addgene partial sequence | sequence record 135004 | pEGFP-R 5'-acctctacaaatgtggtatg-3'
CGGTACCGGCCCCTTCTACAGGGCAGGAGAGTCCTCAGCTGAAGGGCTTCACCAGCTTCATGGCAGCATA
GTTCGGGAAGGCGTAGATGAAGATGGCCAGGAACAGCAGCAGGATGAAGAGGATGATGAAGAGGATGATG
GCCCACCGGAAACGCCGCCACAGGATGAACTTCATGGTCTTGTATGGGGAGGTAAACCACAGGAAGGAGG
TGTCGGGGCGCCTTGGGTCCTCAAGCTTAGGGTTCATGTTGGGCTCATCCCGGCCCTGGCCAGCAGGCCG
CTCCTCATGCTCACTCTCTGCTACAATCTCCAAGGTCATTTCCAGCTTGCCCGCCAGTATTTTCTTCTCA
CCCTCTTCTGCTACACAGGGCCACCAGCCCTTCACTGTTTTCTGCTCAAAAAGGGACACAAACCATTCGG
GGTGGAAAGCATCATCCAGCTGGTCCAAGGAGCACTTCTTGGCTGTCTTGGCTGGCTTGGGCATGCGGTT
GAGATCGAGCTGCAGGGAGCCCAGAAAATCATCAAAGGAGAACTTGTCATTGTCCCAGATCTGGAACACC
ACTCGTGCTGGGATTTTGCTCTCAGTCTTGTCCAGCCTCCAGAAGGCATCCTTCTTGGCAATGGTACAGA
CTTGCTCAGCTGGCAGGTAGTCGAAGGGGAAAATGAACCTCCAGTTGAAGTTGCCTTCACCTCCCAGGGA
ACGATAATGCACGTCTGTCTTTTGCTTGTGTTCTTCAAAGCCAATCATCCAACCTTTCACATAAATGTCG
CTCATCTTCTC
