>Addgene plasmid #72585 | pHis6-hDF | addgene partial sequence | sequence record 135524 | CMV-F 5'-CGCAAATGGGCGGTAGGCGTG-3'
TCAGATCCGCTAGCGCTACCGGTCGCCACCATGAGCCATCACCATCACCATCACGCGTCGCTGGTTCCGC
GTGGATCCCCAGGAATTCTGCAGTCGACGGTACCGATGCTGAGGGTCTTCATCCTCTATGCCGAGAACGT
CCACACACCCGACACCGACATCAGCGATGCCTACTGCTCCGCGGTGTTTGCAGGGGTGAAGAAGAGAACC
AAAGTCATCAAGAACAGCGTGAACCCTGTATGGAATGAGGGATTTGAATGGGACCTCAAGGGCATCCCCC
TGGACCAGGGCTCTGAGCTTCATGTGGTGGTCAAAGACCATGAGACGATGGGGAGGAACAGGTTCCTGGG
GGAAGCCAAGGTCCCACTCCGAGAGGTCCTCGCCACCCCTAGTCTGTCCGCCAGCTTCAATGCCCCCCTG
CTGGACACCAAGAAGCAGCCCACAGGGGCCTCGCTGGTCCTGCAGGTGTCCTACACACCGCTGCCTGGAG
CTGTGCCTCTGTTCCCGCCCCCTACTCCTCTGGAGCCCTCCCCGACTCTGCCTGACCTGGATGTAGTGGC
AGACACAGGAGGAGAGGAAGACACAGAGGACCAGGGACTCACTGGAGATGAGGCGGAGCCATTCCTGGAT
CAAAGCGGAGGCCCGGGGGCTCCCACCACCCCAAGGAAACTACCTTCACGTCCTCCGCCCCACTACCCCG
GGATCAAAAGAAAGCGAAGTGCGCCTACATCTAGAAAGCTGCTGTCAGACAAACCGCAGGATTTCCAGAT
CAGGGTCCAGGTGATCGAG
