[The description below was written by a language model from this plasmid's Addgene catalogue record.]
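Description:
pHis6-hDF is a mammalian expression plasmid encoding full-length human dysferlin (DYSF) with an N-terminal hexahistidine tag. It is built on the Clontech pEGFP-C3 backbone, in which the EGFP coding sequence has been replaced by the His tag, so that the dysferlin open reading frame is fused downstream of the tag rather than to a fluorescent protein. The backbone is recorded as about 4.7 kb and the complete plasmid as about 11 kb, consistent with the large dysferlin coding sequence. Expression is driven by the CMV promoter, a strong constitutive promoter for mammalian cells, and the listed 3′ sequencing primer indicates an SV40 polyadenylation signal downstream of the insert. The plasmid is maintained at high copy number in E. coli under kanamycin selection, and the same type of resistance cassette provides neomycin resistance for G418 selection of transfected mammalian cells. The cloning method used to insert the gene is not recorded, and no feature table is available to confirm the exact junctions or other backbone elements.

Dysferlin is a multi-C2-domain transmembrane protein of the ferlin family, and mutations in its gene are associated with limb-girdle muscular dystrophy type 2B and Miyoshi myopathy, as reflected in the gene aliases. The construct is intended for producing His-tagged full-length dysferlin in cultured mammalian cells, where the small tag allows detection with anti-His antibodies and affinity capture or pull-down on metal-chelate resin. The associated study examined dysferlin dimerization mediated by its C2 domains and transmembrane domain, both in vitro and in living cells, so a His-tagged version would be suited to the interaction and biochemical assays in that kind of work.
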