Addgene plasmid #72585: pHis6-hDF
Purpose: human dysferlin full length tagged with His
Depositing lab: Renzhi Han. Depositing organization: Loyola University Chicago Health Sciences Campus. Publication: Dysferlin forms a dimer mediated by the C2 domains and the transmembrane domain in vitro and in living cells. Xu L, Pallikkuth S, Hou Z, Mignery GA, Robia SL, Han R. PLoS One. 2011;6(11):e27884. doi: 10.1371/journal.pone.0027884. Epub 2011 Nov 14. PubMed 22110769.
Backbone
  Vector backbone: pEGFP-C3
  Backbone manufacturer: Clontech
  Backbone size w/o insert (bp): 4700
  Total vector size (bp): 11000
  Modifications to backbone: EGFP replaced with His
  Vector type: Mammalian Expression
  Selectable markers: Neomycin (select with G418)
Growth in bacteria
  Bacterial resistance: Kanamycin, 50 μg/mL
  Growth temperature: 37°C
  Growth strain: DH5alpha
  Copy number: High Copy
Gene/Insert
  Gene/Insert name: dysferlin
  Species: H. sapiens (human)
  Entrez Gene: DYSF (a.k.a. FER1L1, LGMD2B, LGMDR2, MMD1)
  Promoter: CMV
  Tag / fusion protein: His (N terminal on backbone)
  Cloning method: Unknown
  Sequencing primers: 5′ CMV-F; 3′ SV40pA-R
Terms and licenses: Academic/Nonprofit Terms; Industry Terms: Not Available to Industry
How to cite: pHis6-hDF was a gift from Renzhi Han (Addgene plasmid # 72585 ; http://n2t.net/addgene:72585 ; RRID:Addgene_72585)
